>Addgene plasmid #60958 | PX552 | addgene full sequence | sequence record 382829 | Addgene NGS Result
CCTGCAGGCAGCTGCGCGCTCGCTCGCTCACTGAGGCCGCCCGGGCGTCGGGCGACCTTTGGTCGCCCGG
CCTCAGTGAGCGAGCGAGCGCGCAGAGAGGGAGTGGCCAACTCCATCACTAGGGGTTCCTGCGGCCGCAC
GCGTGAGGGCCTATTTCCCATGATTCCTTCATATTTGCATATACGATACAAGGCTGTTAGAGAGATAATT
GGAATTAATTTGACTGTAAACACAAAGATATTAGTACAAAATACGTGACGTAGAAAGTAATAATTTCTTG
GGTAGTTTGCAGTTTTAAAATTATGTTTTAAAATGGACTATCATATGCTTACCGTAACTTGAAAGTATTT
CGATTTCTTGGCTTTATATATCTTGTGGAAAGGACGAAACACCGGAAGAGCGAGCTCTTCTGTTTTAGAG
CTAGAAATAGCAAGTTAAAATAAGGCTAGTCCGTTATCAACTTGAAAAAGTGGCACCGAGTCGGTGCTTT
TTTTCTAGACTGCAGAGGGCCCTGCGTATGAGTGCAAGTGGGTTTTAGGACCAGGATGAGGCGGGGTGGG
GGTGCCTACCTGACGACCGACCCCGACCCACTGGACAAGCACCCAACCCCCATTCCCCAAATTGCGCATC
CCCTATCAGAGAGGGGGAGGGGAAACAGGATGCGGCGAGGCGCGTGCGCACTGCCAGCTTCAGCACCGCG
GACAGTGCCTTCGCCCCCGCCTGGCGGCGCGCGCCACCGCCGCCTCAGCACTGAAGGCGCGCTGACGTCA
CTCGCCGGTCCCCCGCAAACTCCCCTTCCCGGCCACCTTGGTCGCGTCCGCGCCGCCGCCGGCCCAGCCG
GACCGCACCACGCGAGGCGCGAGATAGGGGGGCACGGGCGCGACCATCTGCGCTGCGGCGCCGGCGACTC
AGCGCTGCCTCAGTCTGCGGTGGGCAGCGGAGGAGTCGTGTCGTGCCTGAGAGCGCAGTCGAGAAGGTAC
CGGATCCTCTAGAGTCGACGCCACCATGGTGAGCAAGGGCGAGGAGCTGTTCACCGGGGTGGTGCCCATC
CTGGTCGAGCTGGACGGCGACGTAAACGGCCACAAGTTCAGCGTGTCCGGCGAGGGCGAGGGCGATGCCA
CCTACGGCAAGCTGACCCTGAAGTTCATCTGCACCACCGGCAAGCTGCCCGTGCCCTGGCCCACCCTCGT
GACCACCCTGACCTACGGCGTGCAGTGCTTCAGCCGCTACCCCGACCACATGAAGCAGCACGACTTCTTC
AAGTCCGCCATGCCCGAAGGCTACGTCCAGGAGCGCACCATCTTCTTCAAGGACGACGGCAACTACAAGA
CCCGCGCCGAGGTGAAGTTCGAGGGCGACACCCTGGTGAACCGCATCGAGCTGAAGGGCATCGACTTCAA
GGAGGACGGCAACATCCTGGGGCACAAGCTGGAGTACAACTACAACAGCCACAACGTCTATATCATGGCC
GACAAGCAGAAGAACGGCATCAAGGTGAACTTCAAGATCCGCCACAACATCGAGGACGGCAGCGTGCAGC
TCGCCGACCACTACCAGCAGAACACCCCCATCGGCGACGGCCCCGTGCTGCTGCCCGACAACCACTACCT
GAGCACCCAGTCCGCCCTGAGCAAAGACCCCAACGAGAAGCGCGATCACATGGTCCTGCTGGAGTTCGTG
ACCGCCGCCGGGATCACTCTCGGCATGGACGAGCTGTACAAGTCCGGACTCAGATCTCGAGAGGAGGAGG
AGGAGACAGACAGCAGGATGCCCCACCTCGACAGCCCCGGCAGCTCCCAGCCGAGACGCTCCTTCCTCTC
AAGGGTGATCAGGGCAGCGCTACCGTTGCAGCTGCTTCTGCTGCTGCTGCTGCTCCTGGCCTGCCTGCTA
CCTGCCTCTGAAGATGACTACAGCTGCACCCAGGCCAACAACTTTGCCCGATCCTTCTACCCCATGCTGC
GGTACACCAACGGGCCACCTCCCACCTAGGAATTCGATATCAAGCTTATCGATACCGAGCGCTGCTCGAG
AGATCTACGGGTGGCATCCCTGTGACCCCTCCCCAGTGCCTCTCCTGGCCCTGGAAGTTGCCACTCCAGT
GCCCACCAGCCTTGTCCTAATAAAATTAAGTTGCATCATTTTGTCTGACTAGGTGTCCTTCTATAATATT
ATGGGGTGGAGGGGGGTGGTATGGAGCAAGGGGCAAGTTGGGAAGACAACCTGTAGGGCCTGCGGGGTCT
ATTGGGAACCAAGCTGGAGTGCAGTGGCACAATCTTGGCTCACTGCAATCTCCGCCTCCTGGGTTCAAGC
GATTCTCCTGCCTCAGCCTCCCGAGTTGTTGGGATTCCAGGCATGCATGACCAGGCTCAGCTAATTTTTG
TTTTTTTGGTAGAGACGGGGTTTCACCATATTGGCCAGGCTGGTCTCCAACTCCTAATCTCAGGTGATCT
ACCCACCTTGGCCTCCCAAATTGCTGGGATTACAGGCGTGAACCACTGCTCCCTTCCCTGTCCTTCTGAT
TTTGTAGGTAACCACGTGCGGACCGAGCGGCCGCAGGAACCCCTAGTGATGGAGTTGGCCACTCCCTCTC
TGCGCGCTCGCTCGCTCACTGAGGCCGGGCGACCAAAGGTCGCCCGACGCCCGGGCTTTGCCCGGGCGGC
CTCAGTGAGCGAGCGAGCGCGCAGCTGCCTGCAGGGGCGCCTGATGCGGTATTTTCTCCTTACGCATCTG
TGCGGTATTTCACACCGCATA
[95 nt withheld, positions 2752-2846]
T
[46 nt withheld, positions 2848-2893]
C
[141 nt withheld, positions 2895-3035]
CCTTTGACGTTGGAGTCCACGTTCTTT
[37 nt withheld, positions 3063-3099]
ACTCTATCTCGGGCTATTCTTTTGATTTATAAGGGATTTTGCCGATTTCGGTCTATTGGTTAAAAAATGA
GCTGATTTAACAAAAATTTAACGCGAATTTTAACAAAATATTAACGTTTACAATTTTATGGTGCACTCTC
AGTACAATCTGCTCTGATGCCGCATAGTTAAGCCAGCCCCGACACCCGCCAACACCCGCTGACGCGCCCT
GACGGGCTTGTCTGCTCCCGGCATCCGCTTACAGACAAGCTGTGACCGTCTCCGGGAGCTGCATGTGTCA
GAGGTTTTCACCGTCATCACCGAAACGCGCGAGACGAAAGGGCCTCGTGATACGCCTATTTTTATAGGTT
AATGTCATGATAATAATGGTTTCTTAGACGTCAGGTGGCACTTTTCGGGGAAATGTGCGCGGAACCCCTA
TTTGTTTATTTTTCTAAATACATTCAAATATGTATCCGCTCATGAGACAATAACCCTGATAAATGCTTCA
ATAATATTGAAAAAGGAAGAGTATGAGTATTCAACATTTCCGTGTCGCCCTTATTCCCTTTTTTGCGGCA
TTTTGCCTTCCTGTTTTTGCTCACCCAGAAACGCTGGTGAAAGTAAAAGATGCTGAAGATCAGTTGGGTG
CACGAGTGGGTTACATCGAACTGGATCTCAACAGCGGTAAGATCCTTGAGAGTTTTCGCCCCGAAGAACG
TTTTCCAATGATGAGCACTTTTAAAGTTCTGCTATGTGGCGCGGTATTATCCCGTATTGACGCCGGGCAA
GAGCAACTCGGTCGCCGCATACACTATTCTCAGAATGACTTGGTTGAGTACTCACCAGTCACAGAAAAGC
ATCTTACGGATGGCATGACAGTAAGAGAATTATGCAGTGCTGCCATAACCATGAGTGATAACACTGCGGC
CAACTTACTTCTGACAACGATCGGAGGACCGAAGGAGCTAACCGCTTTTTTGCACAACATGGGGGATCAT
GTAACTCGCCTTGATCGTTGGGAACCGGAGCTGAATGAAGCCATACCAAACGACGAGCGTGACACCACGA
TGCCTGTAGCAATGGCAACAACGTTGCGCAAACTATTAACTGGCGAACTACTTACTCTAGCTTCCCGGCA
ACAATTAATAGACTGGATGGAGGCGGATAAAGTTGCAGGACCACTTCTGCGCTCGGCCCTTCCGGCTGGC
TGGTTTATTGCTGATAAATCTGGAGCCGGTGAGCGTGGGTCTCGCGGTATCATTGCAGCACTGGGGCCAG
ATGGTAAGCCCTCCCGTATCGTAGTTATCTACACGACGGGGAGTCAGGCAACTATGGATGAACGAAATAG
ACAGATCGCTGAGATAGGTGCCTCACTGATTAAGCATTGGTAACTGTCAGACCAAGTTTACTCATATATA
CTTTAGATTGATTTAAAACTTCATTTTTAATTTAAAAGGATCTAGGTGAAGATCCTTTTTGATAATCTCA
TGACCAAAATCCCTTAACGTGAGTTTTCGTTCCACTGAGCGTCAGACCCCGTAGAAAAGATCAAAGGATC
TTCTTGAGATCCTTTTTTTCTGCGCGTAATCTGCTGCTTGCAAACAAAAAAACCACCGCTACCAGCGGTG
GTTTGTTTGCCGGATCAAGAGCTACCAACTCTTTTTCCGAAGGTAACTGGCTTCAGCAGAGCGCAGATAC
CAAATACTGTTCTTCTAGTGTAGCCGTAGTTAGGCCACCACTTCAAGAACTCTGTAGCACCGCCTACATA
CCTCGCTCTGCTAATCCTGTTACCAGTGGCTGCTGCCAGTGGCGATAAGTCGTGTCTTACCGGGTTGGAC
TCAAGACGATAGTTACCGGATAAGGCGCAGCGGTCGGGCTGAACGGGGGGTTCGTGCACACAGCCCAGCT
TGGAGCGAACGACCTACACCGAACTGAGATACCTACAGCGTGAGCTATGAGAAAGCGCCACGCTTCCCGA
AGGGAGAAAGGCGGACAGGTATCCGGTAAGCGGCAGGGTCGGAACAGGAGAGCGCACGAGGGAGCTTCCA
GGGGGAAACGCCTGGTATCTTTATAGTCCTGTCGGGTTTCGCCACCTCTGACTTGAGCGTCGATTTTTGT
GATGCTCGTCAGGGGGGCGGAGCCTATGGAAAAACGCCAGCAACGCGGCCTTTTTACGGTTCCTGGCCTT
TTGCTGGCCTTTTGCTCACATGT
Features (pLannotate 1.2.2; 18 found; start..end, strand, type, name):
     12..39      +  repeat_region  AAV2 ITR (fragment): inverted terminal repeat of adeno-associated virus serotype 2 inverted
     68..95      +  repeat_region  AAV2 ITR (fragment): inverted terminal repeat of adeno-associated virus serotype 2 inverted
    145..385     +  promoter       U6 promoter: RNA polymerase III promoter for human U6 snRNA
    412..487     +  misc_RNA       gRNA scaffold: guide RNA scaffold for the Streptococcus pyogenes CRISPR/Cas9 system
    521..968     +  promoter       hSyn promoter: human synapsin I promoter; confers neuron-specific expression (Kügler et al., 2003)
    982..999     +  misc_feature   MCS (fragment): pUC18/19 multiple cloning site
   1006..1722    +  CDS            EGFP: EGFP is a basic (constitutively fluorescent) green fluorescent protein published in 1996, derived from Aequorea victoria. It is reported to be a rapidly-maturing weak dimer with moderate acid sensitivity.
   1714..1986    +  CDS            SYNE3 (fragment): SYNE3_HUMAN - Also known as C14orf139 From Homo sapiens (Human).
   1988..2017    +  misc_feature   MCS (fragment): pBluescript multiple cloning site
   2039..2515    +  polyA_signal   hGH poly(A) signal: human growth hormone polyadenylation signal
   2555..2695    +  repeat_region  AAV2 ITR: inverted terminal repeat of adeno-associated virus serotype 2 inverted
   2700..2751    -  misc_feature   bom (fragment): basis of mobility region from pBR322
   2770..3225    +  rep_origin     f1 ori (sequence partly withheld): f1 bacteriophage origin of replication; arrow indicates direction of (+) strand synthesis
   3226..3275    -  misc_feature   bom (fragment): basis of mobility region from pBR322
   3377..3412    -  CDS            rop (fragment): Rop protein, which maintains plasmids at low copy number; rop
   3507..3611    +  promoter       AmpR promoter: bla
   3612..4472    +  CDS            AmpR: β-lactamase; bla; confers resistance to ampicillin, carbenicillin, and related antibiotics
   4643..5231    +  rep_origin     ori: high-copy-number ColE1/pMB1/pBR322/pUC origin of replication
