[The description below was written by a language model from this plasmid's Addgene catalogue record and pLannotate feature annotations shown in this document.]
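Description:
PX552 is an AAV transfer plasmid built on a pAAV backbone. It serves as an acceptor vector for cloning Streptococcus pyogenes Cas9 guide RNAs and delivering them to neurons. It is propagated in bacteria as a high-copy plasmid through a ColE1/pUC-type origin and selected with ampicillin via the β-lactamase gene. An f1 phage origin is also present. The payload lies between AAV2 inverted terminal repeats, which direct replication and packaging of the intervening DNA into recombinant AAV particles. In the sequenced record the right ITR is annotated in full, whereas the left one is detected only as short fragments. This may reflect how hard these structured repeats are to sequence or a partial deletion, and the record does not settle which.

Two expression units sit between the ITRs. The human U6 RNA polymerase III promoter drives the SpCas9 guide RNA scaffold, and SapI sites between promoter and scaffold allow insertion of a target-specific spacer. Downstream, the neuron-specific human synapsin I promoter drives EGFP fused to a KASH domain, which the feature table identifies as a fragment resembling human SYNE3. KASH domains anchor proteins in the outer nuclear membrane, so the fluorescent label stays with the nucleus. This allows FACS sorting of transduced cells or of isolated nuclei. The plasmid name indicates a bGH terminator, but the feature table annotates a human growth hormone polyadenylation signal at that position.

The construct carries no Cas9, so the nuclease must be supplied separately. It is catalogued for mammalian expression and mouse targeting, and it was deposited with work on in vivo CRISPR-Cas9 interrogation of gene function in the mammalian brain.
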