Addgene plasmid #60958: PX552
Purpose: pAAV-U6sgRNA(SapI)_hSyn-GFP-KASH-bGH (SpGuide acceptor). AAV plasmid for sgRNA cloning. GFP-KASH fusion facilitates FACS sorting of cells and nuclei.
Depositing lab: Feng Zhang. Depositing organization: Broad Institute. Publication: In vivo interrogation of gene function in the mammalian brain using CRISPR-Cas9. Swiech L, Heidenreich M, Banerjee A, Habib N, Li Y, Trombetta J, Sur M, Zhang F. Nat Biotechnol. 2014 Oct 19. doi: 10.1038/nbt.3055. PubMed 25326897.
Backbone
  Vector backbone: pAAV
  Backbone size w/o insert (bp): 2905
  Total vector size (bp): 5314
  Vector type: Mammalian Expression, Mouse Targeting, AAV, CRISPR
Growth in bacteria
  Bacterial resistance: Ampicillin, 100 μg/mL
  Growth temperature: 37°C
  Growth strain: Stbl3
  Copy number: High Copy
Gene/Insert 1
  Gene/Insert name: U6_(SpaI)_sgRNA
  Species: Synthetic
  Insert size (bp): 351
  Promoter: U6
  Cloning method: Gibson Cloning
  Sequencing primers: 5′ cgcgtgagggcctatttcc; 3′ gcaagtgggttttaggaccag
Gene/Insert 2
  Gene/Insert name: Syn_EGFP-KASH
  Species: Synthetic
  Insert size (bp): 349
  Promoter: Synapsin
  Cloning method: Gibson Cloning
  Sequencing primers: 5′ ctgcgtatgagtgcaagtgggtt; 3′ ccgttggtgtaccgcagcatg
Terms and licenses: Academic/Nonprofit Terms; Industry Terms: Not Available to Industry
How to cite: PX552 was a gift from Feng Zhang (Addgene plasmid # 60958 ; http://n2t.net/addgene:60958 ; RRID:Addgene_60958)
