>Addgene plasmid #60958 | PX552 | addgene partial sequence | sequence record 99561 | TRC-F 5'-CAAGGCTGTTAGAGAGATAATTGGA-3'
AACACAAAGATATTAGTACAAAATACGTGACGTAGAAAGTAATAATTTCTTGGGTAGTTTGCAGTTTTAA
AATTATGTTTTAAAATGGACTATCATATGCTTACCGTAACTTGAAAGTATTTCGATTTCTTGGCTTTATA
TATCTTGTGGAAAGGACGAAACACCGGAAGAGCGAGCTCTTCTGTTTTAGAGCTAGAAATAGCAAGTTAA
AATAAGGCTAGTCCGTTATCAACTTGAAAAAGTGGCACCGAGTCGGTGCTTTTTTTCTAGACTGCAGAGG
GCCCTGCGTATGAGTGCAAGTGGGTTTTAGGACCAGGATGAGGCGGGGTGGGGGTGCCTACCTGACGACC
GACCCCGACCCACTGGACAAGCACCCAACCCCCATTCCCCAAATTGCGCATCCCCTATCAGAGAGGGGGA
GGGGAAACAGGATGCGGCGAGGCGCGTGCGCACTGCCAGCTTCAGCACCGCGGACAGTGCCTTCGCCCCC
GCCTGGCGGCGCGCGCCACCGCCGCCTCAGCACTGAAGGCGCGCTGACGTCACTCGCCGGTCCCCCGCAA
ACTCCCCTTCCCGGCCACCTTGGTCGCGTCCGCGCCGCCGCCGGCCCAGCCGGACCGCACCACGCGAGGC
GCGAGATAGGGGGGCACGGGCGCGACCATCTGCGCTGCGGCGCCGGCGACTCAGCGCTGCCTCAGTCTGC
GGTGGGCAGCGGAGGAGTCGTGTCGTGCCTGAGAGCGCAGTCGAGAAGGTACCGGATCCTCTAGAGTCGA
CGCCACCATGGTGAGCAAGGGCGAGGAGCTGTTCACCGGGGTGGTGCCCATCCTGGTCGAGCTGGACGGC
GACGTAAACGGCCACAAGTTCAGCGTGTCCGGCGAGGGCGAGGGCGATGCCACCTACGGCAAGCTGACCC
TGAAGTTCATCTG
