>Addgene plasmid #60958 | PX552 | addgene partial sequence | sequence record 99562 | GFP2(b) 5'-CTTGATGCCGTTCTTCTGCTTGT-3'
GTTGTGGCTGTTGTAGTTGTACTCCAGCTTGTGCCCCAGGATGTTGCCGTCCTCCTTGAAGTCGATGCCC
TTCAGCTCGATGCGGTTCACCAGGGTGTCGCCCTCGAACTTCACCTCGGCGCGGGTCTTGTAGTTGCCGT
CGTCCTTGAAGAAGATGGTGCGCTCCTGGACGTAGCCTTCGGGCATGGCGGACTTGAAGAAGTCGTGCTG
CTTCATGTGGTCGGGGTAGCGGCTGAAGCACTGCACGCCGTAGGTCAGGGTGGTCACGAGGGTGGGCCAG
GGCACGGGCAGCTTGCCGGTGGTGCAGATGAACTTCAGGGTCAGCTTGCCGTAGGTGGCATCGCCCTCGC
CCTCGCCGGACACGCTGAACTTGTGGCCGTTTACGTCGCCGTCCAGCTCGACCAGGATGGGCACCACCCC
GGTGAACAGCTCCTCGCCCTTGCTCACCATGGTGGCGTCGACTCTAGAGGATCCGGTACCTTCTCGACTG
CGCTCTCAGGCACGACACGACTCCTCCGCTGCCCACCGCAGACTGAGGCAGCGCTGAGTCGCCGGCGCCG
CAGCGCAGATGGTCGCGCCCGTGCCCCCCTATCTCGCGCCTCGCGTGGTGCGGTCCGGCTGGGCCGGCGG
CGGCGCGGACGCGACCAAGGTGGCCGGGAAGGGGAGTTTGCGGGGGACCGGCGAGTGACGTCAGCGCGCC
TTCA
