>Addgene plasmid #60958 | PX552 | addgene partial sequence | sequence record 99564 | hGH-PA-R 5'-CCAGCTTGGTTCCCAATAGA-3'
GGTTGTCTTCCCAACTTGCCCCTTGCTCCATACCACCCCCCTCCACCCCATAATATTATAGAAGGACACC
TAGTCAGACAAAATGATGCAACTTAATTTTATTAGGACAAGGCTGGTGGGCACTGGAGTGGCAACTTCCA
GGGCCAGGAGAGGCACTGGGGAGGGGTCACAGGGATGCCACCCGTAGATCTCTCGAGCAGCGCTCGGTAT
CGATAAGCTTGATATCGAATTCCTAGGTGGGAGGTGGCCCGTTGGTGTACCGCAGCATGGGGTAGAAGGA
TCGGGCAAAGTTGTTGGCCTGGGTGCAGCTGTAGTCATCTTCAGAGGCAGGTAGCAGGCAGGCCAGGAGC
AGCAGCAGCAGCAGAAGCAGCTGCAACGGTAGCGCTGCCCTGATCACCCTTGAGAGGAAGGAGCGTCTCG
GCTGGGAGCTGCCGGGGCTGTCGAGGTGGGGCATCCTGCTGTCTGTCTCCTCCTCCTCCTCTC
