>Addgene plasmid #60958 | PX552 | addgene partial sequence | sequence record 99917 | EXFP-internal-F 5'-ACGACGGCAACTACAAGACC-3'
AGTTCGAGGGCGACACCCTGGTGAACCGCATCGAGCTGAAGGGCATCGACTTCAAGGAGGACGGCAACAT
CCTGGGGCACAAGCTGGAGTACAACTACAACAGCCACAACGTCTATATCATGGCCGACAAGCAGAAGAAC
GGCATCAAGGTGAACTTCAAGATCCGCCACAACATCGAGGACGGCAGCGTGCAGCTCGCCGACCACTACC
AGCAGAACACCCCCATCGGCGACGGCCCCGTGCTGCTGCCCGACAACCACTACCTGAGCACCCAGTCCGC
CCTGAGCAAAGACCCCAACGAGAAGCGCGATCACATGGTCCTGCTGGAGTTCGTGACCGCCGCCGGGATC
ACTCTCGGCATGGACGAGCTGTACAAGTCCGGACTCAGATCTCGAGAGGAGGAGGAGGAGACAGACAGCA
GGATGCCCCACCTCGACAGCCCCGGCAGCTCCCAGCCGAGACGCTCCTTCCTCTCAAGGGTGATCAGGGC
AGCGCTACCGTTGCAGCTGCTTCTGCTGCTGCTGCTGCTCCTGGCCTGCCTGCTACCTGCCTCTGAAGAT
GACTACAGCTGCACCCAGGCCAACAACTTTGCCCGATCCTTCTACCCCATGCTGCGGTACACCAACGGGC
CACCTCCCACCTAGGAATTCGATATCAAGCTTATCGATACCGAGCGCTGCTCGAGAGATCTACGGGTGGC
ATCCCTGTGACCCCTCCCCAGTGCCTCTCCTGGCCCTGGAAGTTGCCACTCCAG
