>Addgene plasmid #60958 | PX552 | addgene partial sequence | sequence record 99918 | C-CMV-24 5'-TATTAGGACAAGGCTGGTGGGCAC-3'
GGGCCAGGAGAGGCACTGGGGAGGGGTCACAGGGATGCCACCCGTAGATCTCTCGAGCAGCGCTCGGTAT
CGATAAGCTTGATATCGAATTCCTAGGTGGGAGGTGGCCCGTTGGTGTACCGCAGCATGGGGTAGAAGGA
TCGGGCAAAGTTGTTGGCCTGGGTGCAGCTGTAGTCATCTTCAGAGGCAGGTAGCAGGCAGGCCAGGAGC
AGCAGCAGCAGCAGAAGCAGCTGCAACGGTAGCGCTGCCCTGATCACCCTTGAGAGGAAGGAGCGTCTCG
GCTGGGAGCTGCCGGGGCTGTCGAGGTGGGGCATCCTGCTGTCTGTCTCCTCCTCCTCCTCTCGAGATCT
GAGTCCGGACTTGTACAGCTCGTCCATGCCGAGAGTGATCCCGGCGGCGGTCACGAACTCCAGCAGGACC
ATGTGATCGCGCTTCTCGTTGGGGTCTTTGCTCAGGGCGGACTGGGTGCTCAGGTAGTGGTTGTCGGGCA
GCAGCACGGGGCCGTCGCCGATGGGGGTGTTCTGCTGGTAGTGGTCGGCGAGCTGCACGCTGCCGTCCTC
GATGTTGTGGCGGATCTTGAAGTTCACCTTGATGCCGTTCTTCTGCTTGTCGGCCATGATATAGACGTTG
TGGCTGTTGTAGTTGTACTCCAGCTTGTGCCCCAGGATGTTGCCGTCCTCCTTGAAGTCGATGCCCTTCA
GCTCGATGCGGTTCACCAGGGTGTCGCCCTCGAACTTCACCTCGGCGCGGGTCTTGTAGTTGCCGTCGTC
CTTGAAGAAGATGGTGCGCTCCTGGACGTAGCCTTCGGGCATGGCGGACTTGAAGAAGTCGTGCTGCTTC
ATGTGGTCGGGGTAGCGGCTGAAGCACTGCACGCCGTAGGTCAGGGTGG
